>Addgene plasmid #114266 | pMXBP_cFq | depositor full sequence | sequence record 215664 | Full Sequence
CACTCTGTGACTTGGTCTCAACAGGGAGTGAGACCGGCCTAGCAGGTGTGAGTTTGTCAGACCAAGTTTA
CTCATATATACTTTAGATTGATTTAAAACTTCATTTTTAATTTAAAAGGATCTAGGTGAAGATCCTTTTT
GATAATCTCATGACCAAAATCCCTTAACGTGAGTTTTCGTTCCACTGAGCGTCAGACCCCGTAGAAAAGA
TCAAAGGATCTTCTTGAGATCCTTTTTTTCTGCGCGTAATCTGCTGCTTGCAAACAAAAAAACCACCGCT
ACCAGCGGTGGTTTGTTTGCCGGATCAAGAGCTACCAACTCTTTTTCCGAAGGTAACTGGCTTCAGCAGA
GCGCAGATACCAAATACTGTCCTTCTAGTGTAGCCGTAGTTAGGCCACCACTTCAAGAACTCTGTAGCAC
CGCCTACATACCTCGCTCTGCTAATCCTGTTACCAGTGGCTGCTGCCAGTGGCGATAAGTCGTGTCTTAC
CGGGTTGGACTCAAGACGATAGTTACCGGATAAGGCGCAGCGGTCGGGCTGAACGGGGGGTTCGTGCACA
CAGCCCAGCTTGGAGCGAACGACCTACACCGAACTGAGATACCTACAGCGTGAGCTATGAGAAAGCGCCA
CGCTTCCCGAAGGGAGAAAGGCGGACAGGTATCCGGTAAGCGGCAGGGTCGGAACAGGAGAGCGCACGAG
GGAGCTTCCAGGGGGAAACGCCTGGTATCTTTATAGTCCTGTCGGGTTTCGCCACCTCTGACTTGAGCGT
CGATTTTTGTGATGCTCGTCAGGGGGGCGGAGCCTATGGAAAAACGCCAGCAACGCGGCCTTTTTACGGT
TCCTGGCCTTTTGCTGGCCTTTTGCTCACATGTTCTTTCCTGCGTTATCCCCTGATTCTGTGGATAACCG
TATTACCGCCTTTGAGTGAGCTGATACCGCTCGCCGCAGCCGAACGACCGAGCGCAGCGAGTCAGTGAGC
GAGGAAGCGGATGAGCGCCCAATACGCAAACCGCCTCTCCCCGCGCGTTGGCCGATTCATTAATGCAGCT
GGCACGACAGGTTTCCCGACTGGAAAGCGGGCAGTGAGCGCAACGCAATTAATGTGAGTTAGCTCACTCA
TTAGGCACCCCAGGCTTTACACTTTATGCTTCCGGCTCGTATGTTGTGTGGAATTGTGAGCGGATAACAA
TTTCACACAGGAAACAGCTATGACCATGATTACGCCAAGCTTGCATGCCTGCAGGTCGACTCTAGAGGAT
CCCCGGGTACCGAGCTCGAATTCACTGGCCGTCGTTTTACAACGTCGTGACTGGGAAAACCCTGGCGTTA
CCCAACTTAATCGCCTTGCAGCACATCCCCCTTTCGCCAGCTGGCGTAATAGCGAAGAGGCCCGCACCGA
TCGCCCTTCCCAACAGTTGCGCAGCCTGAATGGCGAATGGCGCCTGATGCGGTATTTTCTCCTTACGCAT
CTGTGCGGTATTTCACACCGCATATGGTGCACTCTCAGTACAATCTGCTCTGATGCCGCATAGTTAAGCC
AGCCCCGACACCCGCCAACACCCGCTGACGCGCCCTGACGGGCTTGTCTGCTCCCGGCATCCGCTTACAG
ACAAGCTGTGACAAGTACCACCTGGAACGCCAAAGGTCTCACGCTTGAGACCAAGTCACGAAGTGTGCGG
CCGCCTTCGTGCGCGGAACCCCTATTTGTTTATTTTTCTAAATACATTCAAATATGTATCCGCTCATGAG
ACAATAACCTTGATAAATGCTTCAATAATATTGAAAAAGGAAGAGTATGAGTATTCAACATTTCCGTGTC
GCCCTTATTCCCTTTTTTGCGGCATTTTGCCTTCCTGTTTTTGCTCACCCAGAAACGCTGGTGAAAGTAA
AAGATGCTGAAGATCAGTTGGGTGCACGAGTGGGTTACATCGAACTGGATCTCAACAGCGGTAAGATCCT
TGAGAGTTTTCGCCCCGAAGAACGTTTTCCAATGATGAGCACTTTTAAAGTTCTGCTATGTGGCGCGGTA
TTATCCCGTATTGACGCCGGGCAAGAGCAACTCGGTCGCCGCATACACTATTCTCAGAATGACTTGGTTG
AGTACTCACCAGTCACAGAAAAGCATCTTACGGATGGCATGACAGTAAGAGAATTATGCAGTGCTGCCAT
AACCATGAGTGATAACACTGCGGCCAACTTACTTCTGACAACGATCGGAGGACCGAAGGAGCTAACCGCT
TTTTTGCACAACATGGGGGATCATGTAACTCGCCTTGATCGTTGGGAACCGGAGCTGAATGAAGCCATAC
CAAACGACGAGCGTGACACCACGATGCCTGTAGCAATGGCAACAACGTTGCGCAAACTATTAACTGGCGA
ACTACTTACTCTAGCTTCCCGGCAACAATTAATAGACTGGATGGAGGCGGATAAAGTTGCAGGACCACTT
CTGCGCTCGGCCCTTCCGGCTGGCTGGTTTATTGCTGATAAATCTGGAGCCGGTGAGCGTGGTTCTCGCG
GTATCATTGCAGCACTGGGGCCAGATGGTAAGCCCTCCCGTATCGTAGTTATCTACACGACGGGGAGTCA
GGCAACTATGGATGAACGAAATAGACAGATCGCTGAGATAGGTGCCTCACTGATTAAGCATTGGTAAGAG
CTGGAGCGGCGTAACCGTCGCACAGGAAGGACAGAGAAAGCGCGGATCTGGGAAGTGACGGACAGAACGG
TCAGGACCTGGATTGGGGAGGCGGTTGCCGCCGCTGCTGCTGACGGTGTGACGTTCTCTGTTCCGGTCAC
ACCACATACGTTCCGCCATTCCTATGCGATGCACATGCTGTATGCCGGTATACCGCTGAAAGTTCTGCAA
AGCCTGATGGGACATAAGTCCATCAGTTCAACGGAAGTCTACACGAAGGTTTTTGCGCTGGATGTGGCTG
CCCGGCTCCGGGTGCAGTTTGCGATGCCGGAGTCTGATGCGGTTGCGATGCTGAAACAATTATCCTGAGA
ATAAATGCCTTGGCCTTTATATGGAAATGTGGAACTGAGTGGATATGCTGTTTTTGTCTGTTAAACAGAG
AAGCTGGCTGTTATCCACTGAGAAGCGAACGAAACAGTCGGGAAAATCTCCCATTATCGTAGAGATCCGC
ATTATTAATCTCAGGAGCCTGTGTAGCGTTTATAGGAAGTAGTGTTCTGTCATGATGCCTGCAAGCGGTA
ACGAAAACGATTTGAATATGCCTTCAGGAACAATAGAAATCTTCGTGCGGTGTTACGTTGAAGTGGAGCG
GATTATGTCAGCAATGGACAGAACAACCTAATGAACACAGAACCATGATGTGGTCTGTCCTTTTACAGCC
AGTAGTGCTCGCCGCAGTCGAGCGACAGGGCGAAGCCCTCGAGTGAGCGAGGAAGCACCAGGGAACAGCA
CTTATATATTCTGCTTACACACGATGCCTGAAAAAACTTCCCTTGGGGTTATCCACTTATCCACGGGGAT
ATTTTTATAATTATTTTTTTTATAGTTTTTAGATCTTCTTTTTTAGAGCGCCTTGTAGGCCTTTATCCAT
GCTGGTTCTAGAGAAGGTGTTGTGACAAATTGCCCTTTCAGTGTGACAAATCACCCTCAAATGACAGTCC
TGTCTGTGACAAATTGCCCTTAACCCTGTGACAAATTGCCCTCAGAAGAAGCTGTTTTTTCACAAAGTTA
TCCCTGCTTATTGACTCTTTTTTATTTAGTGTGACAATCTAAAAACTTGTCACACTTCACATGGATCTGT
CATGGCGGAAACAGCGGTTATCAATCACAAGAAACGTAAAAATAGCCCGCGAATCGTCCAGTCAAACGAC
CTCACTGAGGCGGCATATAGTCTCTCCCGGGATCAAAAACGTATGCTGTATCTGTTCGTTGACCAGATCA
GAAAATCTGATGGCACCCTACAGGAACATGACGGTATCTGCGAGATCCATGTTGCTAAATATGCTGAAAT
ATTCGGATTGACCTCTGCGGAAGCCAGTAAGGATATACGGCAGGCATTGAAGAGTTTCGCGGGGAAGGAA
GTGGTTTTTTATCGCCCTGAAGAGGATGCCGGCGATGAAAAAGGCTATGAATCTTTTCCTTGGTTTATCA
AACGTGCGCACAGTCCATCCAGAGGGCTTTACAGTGTACATATCAACCCATATCTCATTCCCTTCTTTAT
CGGGTTACAGAACCGGTTTACGCAGTTTCGGCTTAGTGAAACAAAAGAAATCACCAATCCGTATGCCATG
CGTTTATACGAATCCCTGTGTCAGTATCGTAAGCCGGATGGCTCAGGCATCGTGTCTCTGAAAATCGACT
GGATCATAGAGCGTTACCAGCTGCCTCAAAGTTACCAGCGTATGCCTGACTTCCGCCGCCGCTTCCTGCA
GGTCTGTGTTAATGAGATCAACAGCAGAACTCCAATGCGCCTCTCATACATTGAGAAAAAGAAAGGCCGC
CAGACGACTCATATCGTATTTTCCTTCCGCGATATCACTTCCATGACGACAGGATAGTCTGAGGGTTATC
TGTCACAGATTTGAGGGTGGTTCGTCACATTTGTTCTGACCTACTGAGGGTAATTTGTCACAGTTTTGCT
GTTTCCTTCAGCCTGCATGGATTTTCTCATACTTTTTGAACTGTAATTTTTAAGGAAGCCAAATTTGAGG
GCAGTTTGTCACAGTTGATTTCCTTCTCTTTCCCTTCGTCATGTGACCTGATATCGGGGGTTAGTTCGTC
ATCATTGATGAGGGTTGATTATCACAGTTTATTACTCTGAATTGGCTATCCGCGTGTGTACCTCTACCTG
GAGTTTTTCCCACGGTGGATATTTCTTCTTGCGCTGAGCGTAAGAGCTATCTGACAGAACAGTTCTTCTT
TGCTTCCTCGCCAGTTCGCTCGCTATGCTCGGTTACACGGCTGCGGCGAGCGCTAGTGATAATAAGTGAC
TGAGGTATGTGGTGTTCTTATCTCCTTTTGTAGTGTTGCTCTTATTTTAAACAACTTTGCGGTTTTTTGA
TGACTTTGCGATTTTGTTGTTGCTTTGCAGTAAATTGCAAGATTTAATAAAAAAACGCAAAGCAATGATT
AAAGGATGTTCAGAATGAAACTCATGGAAACACTTAACCAGTGCATAAACGCTGGTCATGAAATGACGAA
GGCTATCGCCATTGCACAGTTTAATGATGACAGCCCGGAAGCGAGGAAAATAACCCGGCGCTGGAGAATA
GGTGAAGCAGCGGATTTAGTTGGGGTTTCTTCTCAGGCTATCAGAGATGCCGAGAAAGCAGGGCGACTAC
CGCACCCGGATATGGAAATTCGAGGACGGGTTGAGCAACGTGTTGGTTATACAATTGAACAAATTAATCA
TATGCGTGATGTGTTTGGTACGCGATTGCGACGTGCTGAGGACGTATTTCCACCGGTGATCGGGGTTGCT
GCCCATAAAGGTGGCGTTTACAAAACCTCAGTTTCTGTTCATCTTGCTCAGGATCTGGCTCTGAAGGGGC
TACGTGTTTTGCTCGTGGAAGGTAACGACCCCCAGGGAACAGCCTCAATGTATCACGGATGGGTACCAGA
TCTTCATATTCATGCAGAAGATACTCTCCTGCCTTTCTATCTTGGGGAAAAGGACGATGTCACTTATGCA
ATAAAGCCCACTTGCTGGCCGGGGCTTGACATTATTCCTTCCTGTCTGGCTCTGCACCGTATTGAAACTG
AGTTAATGGGCAAATTTGATGAAGGTAAACTGCCCACCGATCCACACCTGATGCTCCGACTGGCCATTGA
AACTGTTGCTCATGACTATGATGTCATAGTTATTGACAGCGCGCCTAACCTGGGTATCGGCACGATTAAT
GTCGTATGTGCTGCTGATGTGCTGATTGTTCCCACGCCTGCTGAGTTGTTTGACTACACCTCCGCACTGC
AGTTTTTCGATATGCTTCGTGATCTGCTCAAGAACGTTGATCTTAAAGGGTTCGAGCCTGATGTACGTAT
TTTGCTTACCAAATACAGCAATAGTAATGGCTCTCAGTCCCCGTGGATGGAGGAGCAAATTCGGGATGCC
TGGGGAAGCATGGTTCTAAAAAATGTTGTACGTGAAACGGATGAAGTTGGTAAAGGTCAGATCCGGATGA
GAACTGTTTTTGAACAGGCCATTGATCAACGCAGTTCAACTGGTGCCTGGAGAAATGCTCTTTCTATTTG
GGAACCTGTCTGCAATGAAATTTTCGATCGTCTGATTAAACCACGCTGGGAGATTAGATAATGAAGCGTG
CGCCTGTTATTCCAAAACATACGCTCAATACTCAACCGGTTGAAGATACTTCGTTATCGACACCAGCTGC
CCCGATGGTGGATTCGTTAATTGCGCGCGTAGGAGTAATGGCTCGCGGTAATGCCATTACTTTGCCTGTA
TGTGGTCGGGATGTGAAGTTTACTCTTGAAGTGCTCCGGGGTGATAGTGTTGAGAAAACCTCTCGGGTAT
GGTCAGGTAATGAACGTGACCAGGAGCTGCTTACTGAGGACGCACTGGATGATCTCATCCCTTCTTTTCT
ACTGACTGGTCAACAGACACCGGCGTTCGGTCGAAGAGTATCTGGTGTCATAGAAATTGCCGATGGGAGT
CGCCGTCGTAAAGCTGCTGCACTTACCGAAAGTGATTATCGTGTTCTGGTTGGCGAGCTGGATGATGAGC
AGATGGCTGCATTATCCAGATTGGGTAACGATTATCGCCCAACAAGTGCTTATGAACGTGGTCAGCGTTA
TGCAAGCCGATTGCAGAATGAATTTGCTGGAAATATTTCTGCGCTGGCTGATGCGGAAAATATTTCACGT
AAGATTATTACCCGCTGTATCAACACCGCCAAATTGCCTAAATCAGTTGTTGCTCTTTTTTCTCACCCCG
GTGAACTATCTGCCCGGTCAGGTGATGCACTTCAAAAAGCCTTTACAGATAAAGAGGAATTACTTAAGCA
GCAGGCATCTAACCTTCATGAGCAGAAAAAAGCTGGGGTGATATTTGAAGCTGAAGAAGTTATCACTCTT
TTAACTTCTGTGCTTAAAACGTCATCTGCATCAAGAACTAGTTTAAGCTCACGACATCAGTTTGCTCCTG
GAGCGACAGTATTGTATAAGGGCGATAAAATGGTGCTTAACCTGGACAGGTCACGTGTTCCAACTGAGTG
TATAGAGAAAATTGAGGCCATTCTTAAGGAACTTGAAAAGCCAGCACCCTGATGCGACCACGTTTTAGTC
TACGTTTATCTGTCTTTACTTAATGTCCTTTGTTACAGGCCAGAAAGCATAACTGGCCTGAATATTCTCT
CTGGGCCCACTGTTCCACTTGTATCGTCGGTCTGATAATCAGACTGGGACCACGGTCCCACTCGTATCGT
CGGTCTGATTATTAGTCTGGGACCACGGTCCCACTCGTATCGTCGGTCTGATTATTAGTCTGGGACCACG
GTCCCACTCGTATCGTCGGTCTGATAATCAGACTGGGACCACGGTCCCACTCGTATCGTCGGTCTGATTA
TTAGTCTGGGACCATGGTCCCACTCGTATCGTCGGTCTGATTATTAGTCTGGGACCACGGTCCCACTCGT
ATCGTCGGTCTGATTATTAGTCTGGAACCACGGTCCCACTCGTATCGTCGGTCTGATTATTAGTCTGGGA
CCACGGTCCCACTCGTATCGTCGGTCTGATTATTAGTCTGGGACCACGATCCCACTCGTGTTGTCGGTCT
GATTATCGGTCTGGGACCACGGTCCCACTTGTATTGTCGATCAGACTATCAGCGTGAGACTACGATTCCA
TCAATGCCTGTCAAGGGCAAGTATTGACATGTCGTCGTAACCTGTAGAACGGAGTAACCTCGGTGTGCGG
TTGTATGCCTGCTGTGGATTGCTGCTGTGTCCTGCTTATCCACAACATTTTGCGCACGGTTATGTGGACA
AAATACCTGGTTACCCAGGCCGTGCCGGCACGTTAACCGGGCTGCATCCGATGCAAGTGTGTCGCTGTCG
ACGCAAGCGGCCGCA
Features (pLannotate 1.2.2; 18 found; start..end, strand, type, name):
    224..812     +  rep_origin     ori: high-copy-number ColE1/pMB1/pBR322/pUC origin of replication
    995..1087    +  CDS            lacI (fragment): lac repressor; lacI; The lac repressor binds to the lac operator to inhibit transcription in E. coli. This inhibition can be relieved by adding lactose or isopropyl-β-D-thiogalactopyranoside (IPTG).
   1100..1121    +  protein_bind   CAP binding site: CAP binding activates transcription in the presence of cAMP. E. coli catabolite activator protein
   1136..1166    +  promoter       lac promoter: promoter for the E. coli lac operon
   1174..1190    +  protein_bind   lac operator: The lac repressor binds to the lac operator to inhibit transcription in E. coli. This inhibition can be relieved by adding lactose or isopropyl-β-D-thiogalactopyranoside (IPTG). lac repressor encoded by lacI
   1227..1283    -  misc_feature   MCS: pUC18/19 multiple cloning site
   1280..1437    +  CDS            lacZα (fragment): LacZα fragment of β-galactosidase; lacZ fragment
   1443..1542    -  misc_feature   bom (fragment): basis of mobility region from pBR322
   1692..1796    +  promoter       AmpR promoter: bla
   1797..2657    +  CDS            AmpR: β-lactamase; bla; confers resistance to ampicillin, carbenicillin, and related antibiotics
   2661..3005    +  CDS            resD (fragment): REDF_ECOLI - Also known as D. Protein inferred from homology: Swiss-Prot protein existence level 3. Acts as a repressor of transcription and as a site-specific resolvase that cleaves at the RfsF site. From Escherichia coli (strain K12).
   3472..3691    +  rep_origin     ori2: secondary origin of replication for the bacterial F plasmid; also known as oriS
   3782..4534    +  CDS            repE: REPE1_ECOLI - Also known as E, rep. Experimental evidence at protein level: Swiss-Prot protein existence level 1. Replication initiator in the monomeric form, and autogenous repressor in the dimeric form. From Escherichia coli (strain K12).
   4540..4790    +  misc_feature   incC: incC; incompatibility region of the bacterial F plasmid
   5116..6291    +  CDS            sopA: partitioning protein for the bacterial F plasmid; sopA
   6291..7259    +  CDS            sopB: SOPB_ECOLI - Also known as B. Experimental evidence at protein level: Swiss-Prot protein existence level 1. Control of plasmid partitioning; required to recognize the cis-acting. Binds specifically with the DNA segment containing the sopC region. SopB is trans-acting. From Escherichia coli (strain K12).
   7335..7808    +  misc_feature   sopC: sopC; centromere-like partitioning region of the bacterial F plasmid
   7908..1       +  CDS            yuaZ (fragment) (across the origin): YUAZ_ECO57 - Protein predicted: Swiss-Prot protein existence level 4. From Escherichia coli O157:H7.
