>Addgene plasmid #114266 | pMXBP_cFq | addgene full sequence | sequence record 225182 | Addgene NGS Result
CACTCTGTGACTTGGTCTCAACAGGGAGTGAGACCGGCCTAGCAGGTGTGAGTTTGTCAGACCAAGTTTA
CTCATATATACTTTAGATTGATTTAAAACTTCATTTTTAATTTAAAAGGATCTAGGTGAAGATCCTTTTT
GATAATCTCATGACCAAAATCCCTTAACGTGAGTTTTCGTTCCACTGAGCGTCAGACCCCGTAGAAAAGA
TCAAAGGATCTTCTTGAGATCCTTTTTTTCTGCGCGTAATCTGCTGCTTGCAAACAAAAAAACCACCGCT
ACCAGCGGTGGTTTGTTTGCCGGATCAAGAGCTACCAACTCTTTTTCCGAAGGTAACTGGCTTCAGCAGA
GCGCAGATACCAAATACTGTTCTTCTAGTGTAGCCGTAGTTAGGCCACCACTTCAAGAACTCTGTAGCAC
CGCCTACATACCTCGCTCTGCTAATCCTGTTACCAGTGGCTGCTGCCAGTGGCGATAAGTCGTGTCTTAC
CGGGTTGGACTCAAGACGATAGTTACCGGATAAGGCGCAGCGGTCGGGCTGAACGGGGGGTTCGTGCACA
CAGCCCAGCTTGGAGCGAACGACCTACACCGAACTGAGATACCTACAGCGTGAGCTATGAGAAAGCGCCA
CGCTTCCCGAAGGGAGAAAGGCGGACAGGTATCCGGTAAGCGGCAGGGTCGGAACAGGAGAGCGCACGAG
GGAGCTTCCAGGGGGAAACGCCTGGTATCTTTATAGTCCTGTCGGGTTTCGCCACCTCTGACTTGAGCGT
CGATTTTTGTGATGCTCGTCAGGGGGGCGGAGCCTATGGAAAAACGCCAGCAACGCGGCCTTTTTACGGT
TCCTGGCCTTTTGCTGGCCTTTTGCTCACATGTTCTTTCCTGCGTTATCCCCTGATTCTGTGGATAACCG
TATTACCGCCTTTGAGTGAGCTGATACCGCTCGCCGCAGCCGAACGACCGAGCGCAGCGAGTCAGTGAGC
GAGGAAGCGGAAGAGCGCCCAATACGCAAACCGCCTCTCCCCGCGCGTTGGCCGATTCATTAATGCAGCT
GGCACGACAGGTTTCCCGACTGGAAAGCGGGCAGTGAGCGCAACGCAATTAATGTGAGTTAGCTCACTCA
TTAGGCACCCCAGGCTTTACACTTTATGCTTCCGGCTCGTATGTTGTGTGGAATTGTGAGCGGATAACAA
TTTCACACAGGAAACAGCTATGACCATGATTACGCCAAGCTTGCATGCCTGCAGGTCGACTCTAGAGGAT
CCCCGGGTACCGAGCTCGAATTCACTGGCCGTCGTTTTACAACGTCGTGACTGGGAAAACCCTGGCGTTA
CCCAACTTAATCGCCTTGCAGCACATCCCCCTTTCGCCAGCTGGCGTAATAGCGAAGAGGCCCGCACCGA
TCGCCCTTCCCAACAGTTGCGCAGCCTGAATGGCGAATGGCGCCTGATGCGGTATTTTCTCCTTACGCAT
CTGTGCGGTATTTCACACCGCATATGGTGCACTCTCAGTACAATCTGCTCTGATGCCGCATAGTTAAGCC
AGCCCCGACACCCGCCAACACCCGCTGACGCGCCCTGACGGGCTTGTCTGCTCCCGGCATCCGCTTACAG
ACAAGCTGTGACAAGTACCACCTGGAACGCCAAAGGTCTCACGCTTGAGACCAAGTCACGAAGTGTGCGG
CCGCCTTCGTGCGCGGAACCCCTATTTGTTTATTTTTCTAAATACATTCAAATATGTATCCGCTCATGAG
ACAATAACCTTGATAAATGCTTCAATAATATTGAAAAAGGAAGAGTATGAGTATTCAACATTTCCGTGTC
GCCCTTATTCCCTTTTTTGCGGCATTTTGCCTTCCTGTTTTTGCTCACCCAGAAACGCTGGTGAAAGTAA
AAGATGCTGAAGATCAGTTGGGTGCACGAGTGGGTTACATCGAACTGGATCTCAACAGCGGTAAGATCCT
TGAGAGTTTTCGCCCCGAAGAACGTTTTCCAATGATGAGCACTTTTAAAGTTCTGCTATGTGGCGCGGTA
TTATCCCGTATTGACGCCGGGCAAGAGCAACTCGGTCGCCGCATACACTATTCTCAGAATGACTTGGTTG
AGTACTCACCAGTCACAGAAAAGCATCTTACGGATGGCATGACAGTAAGAGAATTATGCAGTGCTGCCAT
AACCATGAGTGATAACACTGCGGCCAACTTACTTCTGACAACGATCGGAGGACCGAAGGAGCTAACCGCT
TTTTTGCACAACATGGGGGATCATGTAACTCGCCTTGATCGTTGGGAACCGGAGCTGAATGAAGCCATAC
CAAACGACGAGCGTGACACCACGATGCCTGTAGCAATGGCAACAACGTTGCGCAAACTATTAACTGGCGA
ACTACTTACTCTAGCTTCCCGGCAACAATTAATAGACTGGATGGAGGCGGATAAAGTTGCAGGACCACTT
CTGCGCTCGGCCCTTCCGGCTGGCTGGTTTATTGCTGATAAATCTGGAGCCGGTGAGCGTGGTTCTCGCG
GTATCATTGCAGCACTGGGGCCAGATGGTAAGCCCTCCCGTATCGTAGTTATCTACACGACGGGGAGTCA
GGCAACTATGGATGAACGAAATAGACAGATCGCTGAGATAGGTGCCTCACTGATTAAGCATTGGTAAGAG
CTGGAGCGGCGTAACCGTCGCACAGGAAGGACAGAGAAAGCGCGGATCTGGGAAGTGACGGACAGAACGG
TCAGGACCTGGATTGGGGAGGCGGTTGCCGCCGCTGCTGCTGACGGTGTGACGTTCTCTGTTCCGGTCAC
ACCACATACGTTCCGCCATTCCTATGCGATGCACATGCTGTATGCCGGTATACCGCTGAAAGTTCTGCAA
AGCCTGATGGGACATAAGTCCATCAGTTCAACGGAAGTCTACACGAAGGTTTTTGCGCTGGATGTGGCTG
CCCGGCTCCGGGTGCAGTTTGCGATGCCGGAGTCTGATGCGGTTGCGATGCTGAAACAATTATCCTGAGA
ATAAATGCCTTGGCCTTTATATGGAAATGTGGAACTGAGTGGATATGCTGTTTTTGTCTGTTAAACAGAG
AAGCTGGCTGTTATCCACTGAGAAGCGAACGAAACAGTCGGGAAAATCTCCCATTATCGTAGAGATCCGC
ATTATTAATCTCAGGAGCCTGTGTAGCGTTTATAGGAAGTAGTGTTCTGTCATGATGCCTGCAAGCGGTA
ACGAAAACGATTTGAATATGCCTTCAGGAACAATAGAAATCTTCGTGCGGTGTTACGTTGAAGTGGAGCG
GATTATGTCAGCAATGGACAGAACAACCTAATGAACACAGAACCATGATGTGGTCTGTCCTTTTACAGCC
AGTAGTGCTCGCCGCAGTCGAGCGACAGGGCGAAGCCCTCGAGTGAGCGAGGAAGCACCAGGGAACAGCA
CTTATATATTCTGCTTACACACGATGCCTGAAAAAACTTCCCTTGGGGTTATCCACTTATCCACGGGGAT
ATTTTTATAATTATTTTTTTTATAGTTTTTAGATCTTCTTTTTTAGAGCGCCTTGTAGGCCTTTATCCAT
GCTGGTTCTAGAGAAGGTGTTGTGACAAATTGCCCTTTCAGTGTGACAAATCACCCTCAAATGACAGTCC
TGTCTGTGACAAATTGCCCTTAACCCTGTGACAAATTGCCCTCAGAAGAAGCTGTTTTTTCACAAAGTTA
TCCCTGCTTATTGACTCTTTTTTATTTAGTGTGACAATCTAAAAACTTGTCACACTTCACATGGATCTGT
CATGGCGGAAACAGCGGTTATCAATCACAAGAAACGTAAAAATAGCCCGCGAATCGTCCAGTCAAACGAC
CTCACTGAGGCGGCATATAGTCTCTCCCGGGATCAAAAACGTATGCTGTATCTGTTCGTTGACCAGATCA
GAAAATCTGATGGCACCCTACAGGAACATGACGGTATCTGCGAGATCCATGTTGCTAAATATGCTGAAAT
ATTCGGATTGACCTCTGCGGAAGCCAGTAAGGATATACGGCAGGCATTGAAGAGTTTCGCGGGGAAGGAA
GTGGTTTTTTATCGCCCTGAAGAGGATGCCGGCGATGAAAAAGGCTATGAATCTTTTCCTTGGTTTATCA
AACGTGCGCACAGTCCATCCAGAGGGCTTTACAGTGTACATATCAACCCATATCTCATTCCCTTCTTTAT
CGGGTTACAGAACCGGTTTACGCAGTTTCGGCTTAGTGAAACAAAAGAAATCACCAATCCGTATGCCATG
CGTTTATACGAATCCCTGTGTCAGTATCGTAAGCCGGATGGCTCAGGCATCGTGTCTCTGAAAATCGACT
GGATCATAGAGCGTTACCAGCTGCCTCAAAGTTACCAGCGTATGCCTGACTTCCGCCGCCGCTTCCTGCA
GGTCTGTGTTAATGAGATCAACAGCAGAACTCCAATGCGCCTCTCATACATTGAGAAAAAGAAAGGCCGC
CAGACGACTCATATCGTATTTTCCTTCCGCGATATCACTTCCATGACGACAGGATAGTCTGAGGGTTATC
TGTCACAGATTTGAGGGTGGTTCGTCACATTTGTTCTGACCTACTGAGGGTAATTTGTCACAGTTTTGCT
GTTTCCTTCAGCCTGCATGGATTTTCTCATACTTTTTGAACTGTAATTTTTAAGGAAGCCAAATTTGAGG
GCAGTTTGTCACAGTTGATTTCCTTCTCTTTCCCTTCGTCATGTGACCTGATATCGGGGGTTAGTTCGTC
ATCATTGATGAGGGTTGATTATCACAGTTTATTACTCTGAATTGGCTATCCGCGTGTGTACCTCTACCTG
GAGTTTTTCCCACGGTGGATATTTCTTCTTGCGCTGAGCGTAAGAGCTATCTGACAGAACAGTTCTTCTT
TGCTTCCTCGCCAGTTCGCTCGCTATGCTCGGTTACACGGCTGCGGCGAGCGCTAGTGATAATAAGTGAC
TGAGGTATGTGGTGTTCTTATCTCCTTTTGTAGTGTTGCTCTTATTTTAAACAACTTTGCGGTTTTTTGA
TGACTTTGCGATTTTGTTGTTGCTTTGCAGTAAATTGCAAGATTTAATAAAAAAACGCAAAGCAATGATT
AAAGGATGTTCAGAATGAAACTCATGGAAACACTTAACCAGTGCATAAACGCTGGTCATGAAATGACGAA
GGCTATCGCCATTGCACAGTTTAATGATGACAGCCCGGAAGCGAGGAAAATAACCCGGCGCTGGAGAATA
GGTGAAGCAGCGGATTTAGTTGGGGTTTCTTCTCAGGCTATCAGAGATGCCGAGAAAGCAGGGCGACTAC
CGCACCCGGATATGGAAATTCGAGGACGGGTTGAGCAACGTGTTGGTTATACAATTGAACAAATTAATCA
TATGCGTGATGTGTTTGGTACGCGATTGCGACGTGCTGAGGACGTATTTCCACCGGTGATCGGGGTTGCT
GCCCATAAAGGTGGCGTTTACAAAACCTCAGTTTCTGTTCATCTTGCTCAGGATCTGGCTCTGAAGGGGC
TACGTGTTTTGCTCGTGGAAGGTAACGACCCCCAGGGAACAGCCTCAATGTATCACGGATGGGTACCAGA
TCTTCATATTCATGCAGAAGATACTCTCCTGCCTTTCTATCTTGGGGAAAAGGACGATGTCACTTATGCA
ATAAAGCCCACTTGCTGGCCGGGGCTTGACATTATTCCTTCCTGTCTGGCTCTGCACCGTATTGAAACTG
AGTTAATGGGCAAATTTGATGAAGGTAAACTGCCCACCGATCCACACCTGATGCTCCGACTGGCCATTGA
AACTGTTGCTCATGACTATGATGTCATAGTTATTGACAGCGCGCCTAACCTGGGTATCGGCACGATTAAT
GTCGTATGTGCTGCTGATGTGCTGATTGTTCCCACGCCTGCTGAGTTGTTTGACTACACCTCCGCACTGC
AGTTTTTCGATATGCTTCGTGATCTGCTCAAGAACGTTGATCTTAAAGGGTTCGAGCCTGATGTACGTAT
TTTGCTTACCAAATACAGCAATAGTAATGGCTCTCAGTCCCCGTGGATGGAGGAGCAAATTCGGGATGCC
TGGGGAAGCATGGTTCTAAAAAATGTTGTACGTGAAACGGATGAAGTTGGTAAAGGTCAGATCCGGATGA
GAACTGTTTTTGAACAGGCCATTGATCAACGCAGTTCAACTGGTGCCTGGAGAAATGCTCTTTCTATTTG
GGAACCTGTCTGCAATGAAATTTTCGATCGTCTGATTAAACCACGCTGGGAGATTAGATAATGAAGCGTG
CGCCTGTTATTCCAAAACATACGCTCAATACTCAACCGGTTGAAGATACTTCGTTATCGACACCAGCTGC
CCCGATGGTGGATTCGTTAATTGCGCGCGTAGGAGTAATGGCTCGCGGTAATGCCATTACTTTGCCTGTA
TGTGGTCGGGATGTGAAGTTTACTCTTGAAGTGCTCCGGGGTGATAGTGTTGAGAAAACCTCTCGGGTAT
GGTCAGGTAATGAACGTGACCAGGAGCTGCTTACTGAGGACGCACTGGATGATCTCATCCCTTCTTTTCT
ACTGACTGGTCAACAGACACCGGCGTTCGGTCGAAGAGTATCTGGTGTCATAGAAATTGCCGATGGGAGT
CGCCGTCGTAAAGCTGCTGCACTTACCGAAAGTGATTATCGTGTTCTGGTTGGCGAGCTGGATGATGAGC
AGATGGCTGCATTATCCAGATTGGGTAACGATTATCGCCCAACAAGTGCTTATGAACGTGGTCAGCGTTA
TGCAAGCCGATTGCAGAATGAATTTGCTGGAAATATTTCTGCGCTGGCTGATGCGGAAAATATTTCACGT
AAGATTATTACCCGCTGTATCAACACCGCCAAATTGCCTAAATCAGTTGTTGCTCTTTTTTCTCACCCCG
GTGAACTATCTGCCCGGTCAGGTGATGCACTTCAAAAAGCCTTTACAGATAAAGAGGAATTACTTAAGCA
GCAGGCATCTAACCTTCATGAGCAGAAAAAAGCTGGGGTGATATTTGAAGCTGAAGAAGTTATCACTCTT
TTAACTTCTGTGCTTAAAACGTCATCTGCATCAAGAACTAGTTTAAGCTCACGACATCAGTTTGCTCCTG
GAGCGACAGTATTGTATAAGGGCGATAAAATGGTGCTTAACCTGGACAGGTCACGTGTTCCAACTGAGTG
TATAGAGAAAATTGAGGCCATTCTTAAGGAACTTGAAAAGCCAGCACCCTGATGCGACCACGTTTTAGTC
TACGTTTATCTGTCTTTACTTAATGTCCTTTGTTACAGGCCAGAAAGCATAACTGGCCTGAATATTCTCT
CTGGGCCCACTGTTCCACTTGTATCGTCGGTCTGATAATCAGACTGGGACCACGGTCCCACTCGTATCGT
CGGTCTGATTATTAGTCTGGGACCACGGTCCCACTCGTATCGTCGGTCTGATTATTAGTCTGGGACCACG
GTCCCACTCGTATCGTCGGTCTGATAATCAGACTGGGACCACGGTCCCACTCGTATCGTCGGTCTGATTA
TTAGTCTGGGACCATGGTCCCACTCGTATCGTCGGTCTGATTATTAGTCTGGGACCACGGTCCCACTCGT
ATCGTCGGTCTGATTATTAGTCTGGAACCACGGTCCCACTCGTATCGTCGGTCTGATTATTAGTCTGGGA
CCACGGTCCCACTCGTATCGTCGGTCTGATTATTAGTCTGGGACCACGATCCCACTCGTGTTGTCGGTCT
GATTATCGGTCTGGGACCACGGTCCCACTTGTATTGTCGATCAGACTATCAGCGTGAGACTACGATTCCA
TCAATGCCTGTCAAGGGCAAGTATTGACATGTCGTCGTAACCTGTAGAACGGAGTAACCTCGGTGTGCGG
TTGTATGCCTGCTGTGGATTGCTGCTGTGTCCTGCTTATCCACAACATTTTGCGCACGGTTATGTGGACA
AAATACCTGGTTACCCAGGCCGTGCCGGCACGTTAACCGGGCTGCATCCGATGCAAGTGTGTCGCTGTCG
ACGCAAGCGGCCGCA
Features (pLannotate 1.2.2; 18 found; start..end, strand, type, name):
    224..812     +  rep_origin     ori: high-copy-number ColE1/pMB1/pBR322/pUC origin of replication
    995..1087    +  CDS            lacI (fragment): lac repressor; lacI; The lac repressor binds to the lac operator to inhibit transcription in E. coli. This inhibition can be relieved by adding lactose or isopropyl-β-D-thiogalactopyranoside (IPTG).
   1100..1121    +  protein_bind   CAP binding site: CAP binding activates transcription in the presence of cAMP. E. coli catabolite activator protein
   1136..1166    +  promoter       lac promoter: promoter for the E. coli lac operon
   1174..1190    +  protein_bind   lac operator: The lac repressor binds to the lac operator to inhibit transcription in E. coli. This inhibition can be relieved by adding lactose or isopropyl-β-D-thiogalactopyranoside (IPTG). lac repressor encoded by lacI
   1227..1283    -  misc_feature   MCS: pUC18/19 multiple cloning site
   1280..1437    +  CDS            lacZα (fragment): LacZα fragment of β-galactosidase; lacZ fragment
   1443..1542    -  misc_feature   bom (fragment): basis of mobility region from pBR322
   1692..1796    +  promoter       AmpR promoter: bla
   1797..2657    +  CDS            AmpR: β-lactamase; bla; confers resistance to ampicillin, carbenicillin, and related antibiotics
   2661..3005    +  CDS            resD (fragment): REDF_ECOLI - Also known as D. Protein inferred from homology: Swiss-Prot protein existence level 3. Acts as a repressor of transcription and as a site-specific resolvase that cleaves at the RfsF site. From Escherichia coli (strain K12).
   3472..3691    +  rep_origin     ori2: secondary origin of replication for the bacterial F plasmid; also known as oriS
   3782..4534    +  CDS            repE: REPE1_ECOLI - Also known as E, rep. Experimental evidence at protein level: Swiss-Prot protein existence level 1. Replication initiator in the monomeric form, and autogenous repressor in the dimeric form. From Escherichia coli (strain K12).
   4540..4790    +  misc_feature   incC: incC; incompatibility region of the bacterial F plasmid
   5116..6291    +  CDS            sopA: partitioning protein for the bacterial F plasmid; sopA
   6291..7259    +  CDS            sopB: SOPB_ECOLI - Also known as B. Experimental evidence at protein level: Swiss-Prot protein existence level 1. Control of plasmid partitioning; required to recognize the cis-acting. Binds specifically with the DNA segment containing the sopC region. SopB is trans-acting. From Escherichia coli (strain K12).
   7335..7808    +  misc_feature   sopC: sopC; centromere-like partitioning region of the bacterial F plasmid
   7908..1       +  CDS            yuaZ (fragment) (across the origin): YUAZ_ECO57 - Protein predicted: Swiss-Prot protein existence level 4. From Escherichia coli O157:H7.
