[The description below was written by a language model from this plasmid's Addgene catalogue record and pLannotate feature annotations shown in this document.]
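Description:
pMXBP_cFq is a synthetic-biology assembly vector from the MetClo system, a methylase-assisted hierarchical DNA assembly method that uses a single type IIS restriction enzyme at every level. This member of the pMXBP backbone family is intended for BsaI-based MetClo and carries the adaptor sequence combination designated type c-q, which determines how fragments assembled in it can be joined to neighbouring units at the next stage. It is propagated in E. coli under ampicillin selection, provided by a β-lactamase gene with its native promoter.

The 8,065 nt sequence contains the bacterial F plasmid replication and partitioning module: ori2 (oriS), the initiator repE, the incC incompatibility region, and the sopA, sopB and sopC partition functions, along with resD and yuaZ fragments carried over from F. This machinery supports stable, low-copy maintenance of large inserts, as in BAC vectors. The feature table also shows a high-copy ColE1/pUC-type origin lying next to the LacZα cassette, which fits the catalogue's "high copy" listing for the empty vector. Whether this origin is removed together with the cassette during assembly, leaving only F-based replication, is not stated in the record.

The listed insert is a synthetic LacZα unit consisting of a CAP binding site, lac promoter and operator, a pUC18/19-type multiple cloning site and a lacZα fragment, flanked by short lacI and bom remnants. In vectors of this type, such a cassette usually serves as a replaceable blue/white screening marker, so that correct assemblies give white colonies. The type IIS sites and adaptor overhangs themselves are not annotated in the feature table.
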