Addgene plasmid #114266: pMXBP_cFq
Purpose: POC12408, MetClo assembly vector with F replication origin and ampicillin resistance for BsaI-based MetClo, adaptor sequence type c-q
Depositing lab: Christopher A. O'Callaghan. Depositing organization: University of Oxford. Publication: MetClo: methylase-assisted hierarchical DNA assembly using a single type IIS restriction enzyme. Lin D, O'Callaghan CA. Nucleic Acids Res. 2018 Jul 9. pii: 5050631. doi: 10.1093/nar/gky596. PubMed 29986052.
Backbone
  Vector backbone: pMXBP
  Vector type: Synthetic Biology
Growth in bacteria
  Bacterial resistance: Ampicillin, 100 μg/mL
  Growth temperature: 37°C
  Growth strain: DH5alpha
  Copy number: High Copy
Gene/Insert
  Gene/Insert name: LacZalpha
  Species: Synthetic
  Cloning method: Restriction Enzyme; 5′ cloning site unknown (unknown if destroyed)
Terms and licenses: Academic/Nonprofit Terms; Industry Terms: Not Available to Industry
How to cite: pMXBP_cFq was a gift from Christopher A. O'Callaghan (Addgene plasmid # 114266 ; http://n2t.net/addgene:114266 ; RRID:Addgene_114266)
